Addgene plasmid #196518: pcDNA3.1(+)-C-eGFP-Ctdnep1_D67EsiR
Purpose: Expression of Ctdnep1_D67E-GFP
Depositing lab: Edgar Gomes. Depositing organization: Fundação GIMM- Gulbenkian Institute for Molecular Medicine. Publication: Ctdnep1 and Eps8L2 regulate dorsal actin cables for nuclear positioning during cell migration. Calero-Cuenca FJ, Osorio DS, Carvalho-Marques S, Sridhara SC, Oliveira LM, Jiao Y, Diaz J, Janota CS, Cadot B, Gomes ER. Curr Biol. 2021 Apr 12;31(7):1521-1530.e8. doi: 10.1016/j.cub.2021.01.007. Epub 2021 Feb 9. PubMed 33567288.
Backbone
  Vector backbone: pcDNA3.1+EeGFP
  Vector type: Mammalian Expression
  Selectable markers: Neomycin (select with G418)
Growth in bacteria
  Bacterial resistance: Ampicillin, 100 μg/mL
  Growth temperature: 37°C
  Growth strain: DH5alpha
  Copy number: High Copy
Gene/Insert
  Gene/Insert name: Ctdnep1_D67EsiR
  Species: H. sapiens (human)
  Insert size (bp): 799
  Mutation: D67E mutation (phosphastase dead). Silent mutations for siRNA resistance
  Entrez Gene: CTDNEP1 (a.k.a. DULLARD, HSA011916, NET56)
  Promoter: CMV promoter; T7 promoter
  Tag / fusion protein: eGFP (C terminal on insert)
  Cloning method: Restriction Enzyme; 5′ cloning site BamHI (unknown if destroyed); 3′ cloning site NotI (unknown if destroyed)
Terms and licenses: Academic/Nonprofit Terms; Industry Terms: Not Available to Industry
Depositor comments: Contains attb1 and attb2 sites and a Linker sequence between Ctdnep1 and eGFP
How to cite: pcDNA3.1(+)-C-eGFP-Ctdnep1_D67EsiR was a gift from Edgar Gomes (Addgene plasmid # 196518 ; http://n2t.net/addgene:196518 ; RRID:Addgene_196518)
