[The description below was written by a language model from this plasmid's Addgene catalogue record and pLannotate feature annotations shown in this document.]
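Description:
pcDNA3.1(+)-C-eGFP-Ctdnep1_D67EsiR is a 6.9 kb mammalian expression plasmid built on a pcDNA3.1(+) backbone carrying a C-terminal eGFP module. It is maintained in E. coli at high copy through a ColE1/pUC-type origin and selected with ampicillin via the β-lactamase gene; an f1 origin is also present. For selection in mammalian cells, an SV40 early promoter drives a neomycin phosphotransferase gene terminated by an SV40 poly(A) signal, allowing G418 selection of stable transfectants.

The expression cassette uses the human CMV immediate early enhancer and promoter, followed by a T7 promoter that can support in vitro transcription. Downstream lies the Ctdnep1 (Dullard) coding sequence flanked by Gateway attB1 and attB2 sites, then a short linker and an in-frame eGFP, with the bovine growth hormone polyadenylation signal terminating the transcript. The result is a Ctdnep1-GFP fusion with the fluorescent tag on the C terminus. The insert carries the D67E substitution, described as phosphatase-dead, together with silent mutations that make the transcript resistant to siRNA. The catalogue lists the insert species as human, whereas the automated annotation matched the coding sequence to the mouse Ctdnep1 protein; the record does not resolve this difference. Short hits annotated as fragments of an HIV-1 LTR, ble, lacI and bom appear to be backbone remnants or annotation artefacts rather than functional parts.

The siRNA-resistant design suits knockdown and rescue experiments, in which endogenous Ctdnep1 is depleted and the catalytically inactive GFP-tagged protein is re-expressed to test whether phosphatase activity is required. The associated study concerns dorsal actin cables and nuclear positioning during cell migration.
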