Features (pLannotate 1.2.2; 23 found; start..end, strand, type, name):
     13..237     +  polyA_signal   bGH poly(A) signal: bovine growth hormone polyadenylation signal
    241..262     +  promoter       SV40 promoter (fragment): SV40 enhancer and early promoter
    283..711     +  rep_origin     f1 ori (sequence partly withheld): f1 bacteriophage origin of replication; arrow indicates direction of (+) strand synthesis
    725..1054    +  promoter       SV40 promoter: SV40 enhancer and early promoter
   1121..1912    +  CDS            neo: KKA2_KLEPN - Also known as kan, nptII. Experimental evidence at protein level: Swiss-Prot protein existence level 1. Resistance to kanamycin, neomycin, paromomycin, ribostamycin, butirosin and gentamicin B. From Klebsiella pneumoniae.
   1936..2094    +  CDS            ble (fragment): BLE_KLEPN - Experimental evidence at protein level: Swiss-Prot protein existence level 1. Binding protein with a strong affinity to the bleomycin family of antibiotics. Binds to CL990; an antimitotic-antibiotic compound. From Klebsiella pneumoniae.
   2089..2210    +  polyA_signal   SV40 poly(A) signal: SV40 polyadenylation signal
   2283..2299    -  protein_bind   lac operator: The lac repressor binds to the lac operator to inhibit transcription in E. coli. This inhibition can be relieved by adding lactose or isopropyl-β-D-thiogalactopyranoside (IPTG). lac repressor encoded by lacI
   2307..2337    -  promoter       lac promoter: promoter for the E. coli lac operon
   2352..2373    -  protein_bind   CAP binding site: CAP binding activates transcription in the presence of cAMP. E. coli catabolite activator protein
   2386..2478    -  CDS            lacI (fragment): lac repressor; lacI; The lac repressor binds to the lac operator to inhibit transcription in E. coli. This inhibition can be relieved by adding lactose or isopropyl-β-D-thiogalactopyranoside (IPTG).
   2661..3249    -  rep_origin     ori: high-copy-number ColE1/pMB1/pBR322/pUC origin of replication
   3420..4280    -  CDS            AmpR: β-lactamase; bla; confers resistance to ampicillin, carbenicillin, and related antibiotics
   4281..4385    -  promoter       AmpR promoter: bla
   4444..4496    -  misc_feature   bom (fragment): basis of mobility region from pBR322
   4651..5030    +  enhancer       CMV enhancer: human cytomegalovirus immediate early enhancer
   5031..5234    +  promoter       CMV promoter: human cytomegalovirus (CMV) immediate early promoter
   5230..5263    +  LTR            5' LTR (truncated) (fragment): truncated 5' long terminal repeat (LTR) from HIV-1
   5279..5297    +  promoter       T7 promoter: promoter for bacteriophage T7 RNA polymerase
   5351..5375    +  protein_bind   attB1: mutant version of attB; recombination site for the Gateway® BP reaction BP Clonase™
   5376..6107    +  CDS            Ctdnep1: CNEP1_MOUSE - Also known as Dullard. Experimental evidence at protein level: Swiss-Prot protein existence level 1. Serine/threonine protein phosphatase forming with CNEP1R1 an active phosphatase complex that dephosphorylates and may activate LPIN1 and LPIN2. LPIN1 and LPIN2 are phosphatidate phosphatases that catalyze the conversion of phosphatidic acid to diacylglycerol and control the metabolism of fatty acids at different levels. May indirectly modulate the lipid composition of nuclear and/or endoplasmic reticulum membranes and be required for proper nuclear membrane morphology and/or dynam
   6123..6147    -  protein_bind   attB2: mutant version of attB; recombination site for the Gateway® BP reaction BP Clonase™
   6156..6869    +  CDS            GFP (S65T): GFP (S65T) is a basic (constitutively fluorescent) green fluorescent protein published in 1995, derived from Aequorea victoria.
>Addgene plasmid #196518 | pcDNA3.1(+)-C-eGFP-Ctdnep1_D67EsiR | addgene full sequence | sequence record 386700 | Addgene NGS Result
GATCAGCCTCGACTGTGCCTTCTAGTTGCCAGCCATCTGTTGTTTGCCCCTCCCCCGTGCCTTCCTTGAC
CCTGGAAGGTGCCACTCCCACTGTCCTTTCCTAATAAAATGAGGAAATTGCATCGCATTGTCTGAGTAGG
TGTCATTCTATTCTGGGGGGTGGGGTGGGGCAGGACAGCAAGGGGGAGGATTGGGAAGACAATAGCAGGC
ATGCTGGGGATGCGGTGGGCTCTATGGCTTCTGAGGCGGAAAGAACCAGCTGGGGCTCTAGGGGGTATCC
CC
[124 nt withheld, positions 283-406]
C
[91 nt withheld, positions 408-498]
A
[49 nt withheld, positions 500-548]
CCTTTGACGTTGGAGTCCACGTTCTTT
[37 nt withheld, positions 576-612]
ACCCTATCTCGGTCTATTCTTTTGATTTATAAGGGATTTTGCCGATTTCGGCCTATTGGTTAAAAAATGA
GCTGATTTAACAAAAATTTAACGCGAATTAATTCTGTGGAATGTGTGTCAGTTAGGGTGTGGAAAGTCCC
CAGGCTCCCCAGCAGGCAGAAGTATGCAAAGCATGCATCTCAATTAGTCAGCAACCAGGTGTGGAAAGTC
CCCAGGCTCCCCAGCAGGCAGAAGTATGCAAAGCATGCATCTCAATTAGTCAGCAACCATAGTCCCGCCC
CTAACTCCGCCCATCCCGCCCCTAACTCCGCCCAGTTCCGCCCATTCTCCGCCCCATGGCTGACTAATTT
TTTTTATTTATGCAGAGGCCGAGGCCGCCTCTGCCTCTGAGCTATTCCAGAAGTAGTGAGGAGGCTTTTT
TGGAGGCCTAGGCTTTTGCAAAAAGCTCCCGGGAGCTTGTATATCCATTTTCGGATCTGATCAAGAGACA
GGATGAGGATCGTTTCGCATGATTGAACAAGATGGATTGCACGCAGGTTCTCCGGCCGCTTGGGTGGAGA
GGCTATTCGGCTATGACTGGGCACAACAGACAATCGGCTGCTCTGATGCCGCCGTGTTCCGGCTGTCAGC
GCAGGGGCGCCCGGTTCTTTTTGTCAAGACCGACCTGTCCGGTGCCCTGAATGAACTGCAGGACGAGGCA
GCGCGGCTATCGTGGCTGGCCACGACGGGCGTTCCTTGCGCAGCTGTGCTCGACGTTGTCACTGAAGCGG
GAAGGGACTGGCTGCTATTGGGCGAAGTGCCGGGGCAGGATCTCCTGTCATCTCACCTTGCTCCTGCCGA
GAAAGTATCCATCATGGCTGATGCAATGCGGCGGCTGCATACGCTTGATCCGGCTACCTGCCCATTCGAC
CACCAAGCGAAACATCGCATCGAGCGAGCACGTACTCGGATGGAAGCCGGTCTTGTCGATCAGGATGATC
TGGACGAAGAGCATCAGGGGCTCGCGCCAGCCGAACTGTTCGCCAGGCTCAAGGCGCGCATGCCCGACGG
CGAGGATCTCGTCGTGACCCATGGCGATGCCTGCTTGCCGAATATCATGGTGGAAAATGGCCGCTTTTCT
GGATTCATCGACTGTGGCCGGCTGGGTGTGGCGGACCGCTATCAGGACATAGCGTTGGCTACCCGTGATA
TTGCTGAAGAGCTTGGCGGCGAATGGGCTGACCGCTTCCTCGTGCTTTACGGTATCGCCGCTCCCGATTC
GCAGCGCATCGCCTTCTATCGCCTTCTTGACGAGTTCTTCTGAGCGGGACTCTGGGGTTCGAAATGACCG
ACCAAGCGACGCCCAACCTGCCATCACGAGATTTCGATTCCACCGCCGCCTTCTATGAAAGGTTGGGCTT
CGGAATCGTTTTCCGGGACGCCGGCTGGATGATCCTCCAGCGCGGGGATCTCATGCTGGAGTTCTTCGCC
CACCCCAACTTGTTTATTGCAGCTTATAATGGTTACAAATAAAGCAATAGCATCACAAATTTCACAAATA
AAGCATTTTTTTCACTGCATTCTAGTTGTGGTTTGTCCAAACTCATCAATGTATCTTATCATGTCTGTAT
ACCGTCGACCTCTAGCTAGAGCTTGGCGTAATCATGGTCATAGCTGTTTCCTGTGTGAAATTGTTATCCG
CTCACAATTCCACACAACATACGAGCCGGAAGCATAAAGTGTAAAGCCTGGGGTGCCTAATGAGTGAGCT
AACTCACATTAATTGCGTTGCGCTCACTGCCCGCTTTCCAGTCGGGAAACCTGTCGTGCCAGCTGCATTA
ATGAATCGGCCAACGCGCGGGGAGAGGCGGTTTGCGTATTGGGCGCTCTTCCGCTTCCTCGCTCACTGAC
TCGCTGCGCTCGGTCGTTCGGCTGCGGCGAGCGGTATCAGCTCACTCAAAGGCGGTAATACGGTTATCCA
CAGAATCAGGGGATAACGCAGGAAAGAACATGTGAGCAAAAGGCCAGCAAAAGGCCAGGAACCGTAAAAA
GGCCGCGTTGCTGGCGTTTTTCCATAGGCTCCGCCCCCCTGACGAGCATCACAAAAATCGACGCTCAAGT
CAGAGGTGGCGAAACCCGACAGGACTATAAAGATACCAGGCGTTTCCCCCTGGAAGCTCCCTCGTGCGCT
CTCCTGTTCCGACCCTGCCGCTTACCGGATACCTGTCCGCCTTTCTCCCTTCGGGAAGCGTGGCGCTTTC
TCATAGCTCACGCTGTAGGTATCTCAGTTCGGTGTAGGTCGTTCGCTCCAAGCTGGGCTGTGTGCACGAA
CCCCCCGTTCAGCCCGACCGCTGCGCCTTATCCGGTAACTATCGTCTTGAGTCCAACCCGGTAAGACACG
ACTTATCGCCACTGGCAGCAGCCACTGGTAACAGGATTAGCAGAGCGAGGTATGTAGGCGGTGCTACAGA
GTTCTTGAAGTGGTGGCCTAACTACGGCTACACTAGAAGAACAGTATTTGGTATCTGCGCTCTGCTGAAG
CCAGTTACCTTCGGAAAAAGAGTTGGTAGCTCTTGATCCGGCAAACAAACCACCGCTGGTAGCGGTGGTT
TTTTTGTTTGCAAGCAGCAGATTACGCGCAGAAAAAAAGGATCTCAAGAAGATCCTTTGATCTTTTCTAC
GGGGTCTGACGCTCAGTGGAACGAAAACTCACGTTAAGGGATTTTGGTCATGAGATTATCAAAAAGGATC
TTCACCTAGATCCTTTTAAATTAAAAATGAAGTTTTAAATCAATCTAAAGTATATATGAGTAAACTTGGT
CTGACAGTTACCAATGCTTAATCAGTGAGGCACCTATCTCAGCGATCTGTCTATTTCGTTCATCCATAGT
TGCCTGACTCCCCGTCGTGTAGATAACTACGATACGGGAGGGCTTACCATCTGGCCCCAGTGCTGCAATG
ATACCGCGAGACCCACGCTCACCGGCTCCAGATTTATCAGCAATAAACCAGCCAGCCGGAAGGGCCGAGC
GCAGAAGTGGTCCTGCAACTTTATCCGCCTCCATCCAGTCTATTAATTGTTGCCGGGAAGCTAGAGTAAG
TAGTTCGCCAGTTAATAGTTTGCGCAACGTTGTTGCCATTGCTACAGGCATCGTGGTGTCACGCTCGTCG
TTTGGTATGGCTTCATTCAGCTCCGGTTCCCAACGATCAAGGCGAGTTACATGATCCCCCATGTTGTGCA
AAAAAGCGGTTAGCTCCTTCGGTCCTCCGATCGTTGTCAGAAGTAAGTTGGCCGCAGTGTTATCACTCAT
GGTTATGGCAGCACTGCATAATTCTCTTACTGTCATGCCATCCGTAAGATGCTTTTCTGTGACTGGTGAG
TACTCAACCAAGTCATTCTGAGAATAGTGTATGCGGCGACCGAGTTGCTCTTGCCCGGCGTCAATACGGG
ATAATACCGCGCCACATAGCAGAACTTTAAAAGTGCTCATCATTGGAAAACGTTCTTCGGGGCGAAAACT
CTCAAGGATCTTACCGCTGTTGAGATCCAGTTCGATGTAACCCACTCGTGCACCCAACTGATCTTCAGCA
TCTTTTACTTTCACCAGCGTTTCTGGGTGAGCAAAAACAGGAAGGCAAAATGCCGCAAAAAAGGGAATAA
GGGCGACACGGAAATGTTGAATACTCATACTCTTCCTTTTTCAATATTATTGAAGCATTTATCAGGGTTA
TTGTCTCATGAGCGGATACATATTTGAATGTATTTAGAAAAATAAACAAATAGGGGTTCCGCGCACATTT
CCCCGAAAAGTGCCACCTGACGTCGACGGATCGGGAGATCTCCCGATCCCCTATGGTGCACTCTCAGTAC
AATCTGCTCTGATGCCGCATAGTTAAGCCAGTATCTGCTCCCTGCTTGTGTGTTGGAGGTCGCTGAGTAG
TGCGCGAGCAAAATTTAAGCTACAACAAGGCAAGGCTTGACCGACAATTGCATGAAGAATCTGCTTAGGG
TTAGGCGTTTTGCGCTGCTTCGCGATGTACGGGCCAGATATACGCGTTGACATTGATTATTGACTAGTTA
TTAATAGTAATCAATTACGGGGTCATTAGTTCATAGCCCATATATGGAGTTCCGCGTTACATAACTTACG
GTAAATGGCCCGCCTGGCTGACCGCCCAACGACCCCCGCCCATTGACGTCAATAATGACGTATGTTCCCA
TAGTAACGCCAATAGGGACTTTCCATTGACGTCAATGGGTGGAGTATTTACGGTAAACTGCCCACTTGGC
AGTACATCAAGTGTATCATATGCCAAGTACGCCCCCTATTGACGTCAATGACGGTAAATGGCCCGCCTGG
CATTATGCCCAGTACATGACCTTATGGGACTTTCCTACTTGGCAGTACATCTACGTATTAGTCATCGCTA
TTACCATGGTGATGCGGTTTTGGCAGTACATCAATGGGCGTGGATAGCGGTTTGACTCACGGGGATTTCC
AAGTCTCCACCCCATTGACGTCAATGGGAGTTTGTTTTGGCACCAAAATCAACGGGACTTTCCAAAATGT
CGTAACAACTCCGCCCCATTGACGCAAATGGGCGGTAGGCGTGTACGGTGGGAGGTCTATATAAGCAGAG
CTCTCTGGCTAACTAGAGAACCCACTGCTTACTGGCTTATCGAAATTAATACGACTCACTATAGGGAGAC
CCAAGCTGGCTAGCGTTTAAACTTAAGCTTGGTACCGAGCTCGGATCCACAAGTTTGTACAAAAAAGCAG
GCTATGATGCGGACGCAGTGTCTGCTGGGGCTGCGCACGTTCGTGGCCTTCGCCGCCAAGCTCTGGAGCT
TCTTTATTTACCTTTTGCGGAGGCAGATCCGCACGGTAATTCAGTATCAGACTGTTCGATATGATATCCT
GCCCTTATCTCCTTTGTCCCGGAATCGCCTAGCCCAGGTGAAGAGGAAGATCCTGGTGCTGGAGCTGGAC
GAAACCCTGATCCATTCCCATCATGACGGGGTGCTGAGGCCTACAGTGAGACCTGGGACACCTCCCGACT
TCATCCTCAAGGTCGTCATCGATAAGCATCCAGTCCGGTTTTTTGTACATAAGAGGCCCCATGTGGATTT
CTTCTTAGAAGTGGTAAGCCAGTGGTATGAGCTTGTGGTGTTCACAGCAAGCATGGAAATTTATGGCTCT
GCTGTGGCAGATAAACTGGACAACAGCAGAAGCATTCTTAAGAGGAGATACTACAGACAGCACTGCACTT
TGGAGTTGGGCAGCTACATCAAAGACCTCTCCGTGGTCCACAGCGACCTGTCCAGCATCGTGATCCTGGA
CAACTCCCCCGGGGCTTACAGGAGCCACCCAGACAATGCCATCCCCATCAAATCCTGGTTCAGTGACCCC
AGTGACACAGCCCTTCTCAACCTTCTCCCAATGCTGGATGCCCTCAGGTTCACTGCTGATGTCCGATCGG
TGCTGAGCCGAAACCTTCACCAACATAGGCTCTGGGGCGGCGGCGGCGGCACCCAGCTTTCTTGTACAAA
GTGGTGCGGCCGCATGAGCAAGGGCGAGGAGCTGTTCACCGGGGTGGTGCCCATCCTGGTCGAGCTGGAC
GGCGACGTAAACGGCCACAAGTTCAGCGTGTCCGGCGAGGGCGAGGGCGATGCCACCTACGGCAAGCTGA
CCCTGAAGTTCATCTGCACCACCGGCAAGCTGCCCGTGCCCTGGCCCACCCTCGTGACCACCCTGACCTA
CGGCGTGCAGTGCTTCAGCCGCTACCCCGACCACATGAAGCAGCACGACTTCTTCAAGTCCGCCATGCCC
GAAGGCTACGTCCAGGAGCGCACCATCTTCTTCAAGGACGACGGCAACTACAAGACCCGCGCCGAGGTGA
AGTTCGAGGGCGACACCCTGGTGAACCGCATCGAGCTGAAGGGCATCGACTTCAAGGAGGACGGCAACAT
CCTGGGGCACAAGCTGGAGTACAACTACAACAGCCACAACGTCTATATCATGGCCGACAAGCAGAAGAAC
GGCATCAAGGTGAACTTCAAGATCCGCCACAACATCGAGGACGGCAGCGTGCAGCTCGCCGACCACTACC
AGCAGAACACCCCCATCGGCGACGGCCCCGTGCTGCTGCCCGACAACCACTACCTGAGCACCCAGTCCGC
CCTGAGCAAAGACCCCAACGAGAAGCGCGATCACATGGTCCTGCTGGAGTTCGTGACCGCCGCCGGGATC
ACTCACGGCATGGACGAGCTGTACAAGTAATCTAGAGGGCCCGTTTAAACCCGCT
